Addgene plasmid #142996: TFORF2811
Purpose: Lentiviral vector for overexpressing transcription factor ORFs with unique 24-bp barcodes. Barcodes facilitate identification of transcription factors in pooled screens.
Depositing lab: Feng Zhang. Depositing organization: Broad Institute. Publication: A transcription factor atlas of directed differentiation. Joung J, Ma S, Tay T, Geiger-Schuller KR, Kirchgatterer PC, Verdine VK, Guo B, Arias-Garcia MA, Allen WE, Singh A, Kuksenko O, Abudayyeh OO, Gootenberg JS, Fu Z, Macrae RK, Buenrostro JD, Regev A, Zhang F. Cell. 2023 Jan 5;186(1):209-229.e26. doi: 10.1016/j.cell.2022.11.026. PubMed 36608654.
Backbone
  Vector backbone: pLX_TRC317
  Backbone manufacturer: Broad Institute Genetic Perturbation Platform
  Backbone size w/o insert (bp): 8264
  Vector type: Mammalian Expression, Lentiviral
  Selectable markers: Puromycin
Growth in bacteria
  Bacterial resistance: Ampicillin, 100 μg/mL
  Growth temperature: 37°C
  Growth strain: NEB Stable
  Copy number: High Copy
Gene/Insert
  Gene/Insert name: ETV7
  Species: H. sapiens (human)
  Insert size (bp): 884
  Entrez Gene: ETV7 (a.k.a. TEL-2, TEL2, TELB)
  Promoter: EF1a
  Cloning method: Unknown
  Sequencing primers: 5′ GGGTGGAGACTGAAGTTAGGCCAG; 3′ CACATAGCGTAAAAGGAGCAACATAG
Terms and licenses: Academic/Nonprofit Terms; Industry Terms: Not Available to Industry
Depositor comments: NM_001207040,ENST00000620358 . The transcription factor ORF portion of this plasmid was synthesized by Genewiz. Please test multiple small colonies in case of plasmid recombination. To make this collection available in a timely manner, a portion of this collection was not fully sequenced by Addgene. If an Addgene verified full plasmid sequence is not available, please contact us prior to placing an order to request the full sequence.
How to cite: TFORF2811 was a gift from Feng Zhang (Addgene plasmid # 142996 ; http://n2t.net/addgene:142996 ; RRID:Addgene_142996)
