[The description below was written by a language model from this plasmid's Addgene catalogue record and pLannotate feature annotations shown in this document.]
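Description:
TFORF2811 is a lentiviral mammalian expression plasmid built on the pLX_TRC317 backbone and carrying the human ETS-family transcription factor ETV7 (also known as TEL2/TELB) as a synthesized open reading frame. It belongs to a barcoded transcription factor ORF collection in which each ORF is paired with a unique 24-bp barcode, so that the factor carried by a transduced cell can be identified in pooled overexpression screens. The feature table does not annotate the barcode itself. A short stretch called as a U6 promoter fragment lies between the ORF and the WPRE, but this call may simply be an annotation artefact. In bacteria the plasmid is maintained by a high-copy ColE1/pUC-type origin and selected with ampicillin through the bla gene. An f1 origin and remnants of a lac/lacZα cloning region with T3 and T7 promoters are also present. The depositor warns that recombination can occur during propagation, as is common for LTR-containing plasmids.

The viral cassette has a third-generation, self-inactivating layout. An RSV promoter drives a truncated HIV-1 5' LTR, followed by the Ψ packaging signal with a gag fragment, the Rev response element for nuclear export of the genomic RNA, a cPPT/CTS element, and a ΔU3 3' LTR with a downstream SV40 polyadenylation signal. Two expression units sit between the LTRs. An SV40 early promoter drives puromycin N-acetyltransferase for selecting transduced cells, and the strong constitutive EF-1α promoter drives ETV7. A WPRE downstream of the ORF enhances transcript stability and expression. The annotation matches ETV7 over about 780 bp of the 884-bp insert, which corresponds to a specific transcript isoform listed by the depositor.
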