Features (pLannotate 1.2.2; 31 found; start..end, strand, type, name):
      5..231     +  promoter       RSV promoter: Rous sarcoma virus enhancer/promoter
    232..412     +  LTR            5' LTR (truncated): truncated 5' long terminal repeat (LTR) from HIV-1
    459..584     +  misc_feature   HIV-1 Ψ: packaging signal of human immunodeficiency virus type 1
    568..931     +  CDS            HIV-1 gag (fragment): gag protein from human immunodeficiency virus 1; gag
   1077..1310    +  misc_feature   RRE: The Rev response element (RRE) of HIV-1 allows for Rev-dependent mRNA export from the nucleus to the cytoplasm.
   1687..1713    +  CDS            Rev (fragment): human immunodeficiency virus 1 (HIV-1) Rev protein; rev; enhances nuclear export of unspliced and incompletely spliced viral mRNAs
   1720..1743    +  promoter       SV40 promoter (fragment): SV40 early promoter
   1744..1815    +  promoter       SV40 promoter (fragment): SV40 enhancer and early promoter
   1839..1974    +  rep_origin     SV40 ori: SV40 origin of replication
   2020..2616    +  CDS            PuroR (fragment): puromycin N-acetyltransferase; pac from Streptomyces; confers resistance to puromycin
   2665..2782    +  misc_feature   cPPT/CTS: central polypurine tract and central termination sequence of HIV-1
   2847..2913    +  CDS            small t antigen (fragment): SV40 (simian virus 40) small t antigen
   2920..4098    +  promoter       EF-1α promoter: strong constitutive promoter for human elongation factor EF-1α
   4115..4894    +  CDS            ETV7 (fragment): ETV7_HUMAN - Also known as TEL2, TELB, TREF. Experimental evidence at protein level: Swiss-Prot protein existence level 1. Transcriptional repressor; binds to the DNA sequence 5'- CCGGAAGT-3'. Isoform A does not seem to have a repressor activity. Isoform C does not seem to have a repressor activity. From Homo sapiens (Human).
   4910..4963    +  promoter       U6 promoter (fragment): RNA polymerase III promoter for human U6 snRNA
   5005..5593    +  misc_feature   WPRE: woodchuck hepatitis virus posttranscriptional regulatory element
   5644..5663    +  misc_feature   cPPT/CTS (fragment): central polypurine tract and central termination sequence of HIV-1
   5665..5898    +  LTR            3' LTR (ΔU3): self-inactivating 3' long terminal repeat (LTR) from HIV-1
   5976..6097    +  polyA_signal   SV40 poly(A) signal: SV40 polyadenylation signal
   6137..6272    +  rep_origin     SV40 ori: SV40 origin of replication
   6293..6311    -  promoter       T7 promoter: promoter for bacteriophage T7 RNA polymerase
   6319..6474    +  CDS            lacZα (fragment): LacZα fragment of β-galactosidase; lacZ fragment
   6479..6907    +  rep_origin     f1 ori (sequence partly withheld): f1 bacteriophage origin of replication; arrow indicates direction of (+) strand synthesis
   6960..7064    +  promoter       AmpR promoter: bla
   7065..7925    +  CDS            AmpR: β-lactamase; bla; confers resistance to ampicillin, carbenicillin, and related antibiotics
   8096..8684    +  rep_origin     ori: high-copy-number ColE1/pMB1/pBR322/pUC origin of replication
   8867..8959    +  CDS            lacI (fragment): lac repressor; lacI; The lac repressor binds to the lac operator to inhibit transcription in E. coli. This inhibition can be relieved by adding lactose or isopropyl-β-D-thiogalactopyranoside (IPTG).
   8972..8993    +  protein_bind   CAP binding site: CAP binding activates transcription in the presence of cAMP. E. coli catabolite activator protein
   9008..9038    +  promoter       lac promoter: promoter for the E. coli lac operon
   9046..9062    +  protein_bind   lac operator: The lac repressor binds to the lac operator to inhibit transcription in E. coli. This inhibition can be relieved by adding lactose or isopropyl-β-D-thiogalactopyranoside (IPTG). lac repressor encoded by lacI
   9107..9125    +  promoter       T3 promoter: promoter for bacteriophage T3 RNA polymerase
>Addgene plasmid #142996 | TFORF2811 | addgene full sequence | sequence record 397323 | Addgene NGS Result
TTAATGTAGTCTTATGCAATACTCTTGTAGTCTTGCAACATGGTAACGATGAGTTAGCAACATGCCTTAC
AAGGAGAGAAAAAGCACCGTGCATGCCGATTGGTGGAAGTAAGGTGGTACGATCGTGCCTTATTAGGAAG
GCAACAGACGGGTCTGACATGGATTGGACGAACCACTGAATTGCCGCATTGCAGAGATATTGTATTTAAG
TGCCTAGCTCGATACATAAACGGGTCTCTCTGGTTAGACCAGATCTGAGCCTGGGAGCTCTCTGGCTAAC
TAGGGAACCCACTGCTTAAGCCTCAATAAAGCTTGCCTTGAGTGCTTCAAGTAGTGTGTGCCCGTCTGTT
GTGTGACTCTGGTAACTAGAGATCCCTCAGACCCTTTTAGTCAGTGTGGAAAATCTCTAGCAGTGGCGCC
CGAACAGGGACTTGAAAGCGAAAGGGAAACCAGAGGAGCTCTCTCGACGCAGGACTCGGCTTGCTGAAGC
GCGCACGGCAAGAGGCGAGGGGCGGCGACTGGTGAGTACGCCAAAAATTTTGACTAGCGGAGGCTAGAAG
GAGAGAGATGGGTGCGAGAGCGTCAGTATTAAGCGGGGGAGAATTAGATCGCGATGGGAAAAAATTCGGT
TAAGGCCAGGGGGAAAGAAAAAATATAAATTAAAACATATAGTATGGGCAAGCAGGGAGCTAGAACGATT
CGCAGTTAATCCTGGCCTGTTAGAAACATCAGAAGGCTGTAGACAAATACTGGGACAGCTACAACCATCC
CTTCAGACAGGATCAGAAGAACTTAGATCATTATATAATACAGTAGCAACCCTCTATTGTGTGCATCAAA
GGATAGAGATAAAAGACACCAAGGAAGCTTTAGACAAGATAGAGGAAGAGCAAAACAAAAGTAAGACCAC
CGCACAGCAAGCGGCCGCTGATCTTCAGACCTGGAGGAGGAGATATGAGGGACAATTGGAGAAGTGAATT
ATATAAATATAAAGTAGTAAAAATTGAACCATTAGGAGTAGCACCCACCAAGGCAAAGAGAAGAGTGGTG
CAGAGAGAAAAAAGAGCAGTGGGAATAGGAGCTTTGTTCCTTGGGTTCTTGGGAGCAGCAGGAAGCACTA
TGGGCGCAGCGTCAATGACGCTGACGGTACAGGCCAGACAATTATTGTCTGGTATAGTGCAGCAGCAGAA
CAATTTGCTGAGGGCTATTGAGGCGCAACAGCATCTGTTGCAACTCACAGTCTGGGGCATCAAGCAGCTC
CAGGCAAGAATCCTGGCTGTGGAAAGATACCTAAAGGATCAACAGCTCCTGGGGATTTGGGGTTGCTCTG
GAAAACTCATTTGCACCACTGCTGTGCCTTGGAATGCTAGTTGGAGTAATAAATCTCTGGAACAGATTTG
GAATCACACGACCTGGATGGAGTGGGACAGAGAAATTAACAATTACACAAGCTTAATACACTCCTTAATT
GAAGAATCGCAAAACCAGCAAGAAAAGAATGAACAAGAATTATTGGAATTAGATAAATGGGCAAGTTTGT
GGAATTGGTTTAACATAACAAATTGGCTGTGGTATATAAAATTATTCATAATGATAGTAGGAGGCTTGGT
AGGTTTAAGAATAGTTTTTGCTGTACTTTCTATAGTGAATAGAGTTAGGCAGGGATATTCACCATTATCG
TTTCAGACCCACCTCCCAACCCCGAGGGGACCCATGCATTGCATCTCAATTAGTCAGCAACCAGGTGTGG
AAAGTCCCCAGGCTCCCCAGCAGGCAGAAGTATGCAAAGCATGCGTCTCAATTAGTCAGCAACCATAGTC
CCGCCCCTAACTCCGCCCATCCCGCCCCTAACTCCGCCCAGTTCCGCCCATTCTCCGCCCCATGGCTGAC
TAATTTTTTTTATTTATGCAGAGGCCGAGGCCGCCTCGGCCTCTGAGCTATTCCAGAAGTAGTGAGGAGG
CTTTTTTGGAGGCCTAGGCTTTTGCAAAAAGCTTTCTAGAGGTACCACCGGAGCTTACCATGACCGAGTA
CAAGCCCACGGTGCGCCTCGCCACCCGCGACGACGTCCCCAGGGCCGTACGCACCCTCGCCGCCGCGTTC
GCCGACTACCCCGCCACGCGCCACACCGTCGATCCGGACCGCCACATCGAGCGGGTCACCGAGCTGCAAG
AACTCTTCCTCACGCGCGTCGGGCTCGACATCGGCAAGGTGTGGGTCGCGGACGACGGCGCCGCCGTGGC
GGTCTGGACCACGCCGGAGAGCGTCGAAGCGGGGGCGGTGTTCGCCGAGATCGGCCCGCGCATGGCCGAG
TTGAGCGGTTCCCGGCTGGCCGCGCAGCAACAGATGGAAGGCCTCCTGGCGCCGCACCGGCCCAAGGAGC
CCGCGTGGTTCCTGGCCACCGTCGGCGTCTCGCCCGACCACCAGGGCAAGGGTCTGGGCAGCGCCGTCGT
GCTCCCCGGAGTGGAGGCGGCCGAGCGCGCCGGGGTGCCCGCCTTCCTGGAGACCTCCGCGCCCCGCAAC
CTCCCCTTCTACGAGCGGCTCGGCTTCACCGTCACCGCCGACGTCGAGGTGCCCGAAGGACCGCGCACCT
GGTGCATGACCCGCAAGCCCGGTGCCAGTTAACGAATTCTAGATCTTGAGACAAATGGCAGTATTCATCC
ACAATTTTAAAAGAAAAGGGGGGATTGGGGGGTACAGTGCAGGGGAAAGAATAGTAGACATAATAGCAAC
AGACATACAAACTAAAGAATTACAAAAACAAATTACAAAAATTCAAAATTTTCGGGTTTATTACAGGGAC
AGCAGAGATCCACTTTGGCGCCGGCTCGAGGCCTGCAGGTGCAAAGATGGATAAAGTTTTAAACAGAGAG
GAATCTTTGCAGCTAATGGACCTTCTAGGTCTTGAAAGGAGTGGGAATTGGCTCCGGTGCCCGTCAGTGG
GCAGAGCGCACATCGCCCACAGTCCCCGAGAAGTTGGGGGGAGGGGTCGGCAATTGAACCGGTGCCTAGA
GAAGGTGGCGCGGGGTAAACTGGGAAAGTGATGTCGTGTACTGGCTCCGCCTTTTTCCCGAGGGTGGGGG
AGAACCGTATATAAGTGCAGTAGTCGCCGTGAACGTTCTTTTTCGCAACGGGTTTGCCGCCAGAACACAG
GTAAGTGCCGTGTGTGGTTCCCGCGGGCCTGGCCTCTTTACGGGTTATGGCCCTTGCGTGCCTTGAATTA
CTTCCACCTGGCTGCAGTACGTGATTCTTGATCCCGAGCTTCGGGTTGGAAGTGGGTGGGAGAGTTCGAG
GCCTTGCGCTTAAGGAGCCCCTTCGCCTCGTGCTTGAGTTGAGGCCTGGCCTGGGCGCTGGGGCCGCCGC
GTGCGAATCTGGTGGCACCTTCGCGCCTGTCTCGCTGCTTTCGATAAGTCTCTAGCCATTTAAAATTTTT
GATGACCTGCTGCGACGCTTTTTTTCTGGCAAGATAGTCTTGTAAATGCGGGCCAAGATCTGCACACTGG
TATTTCGGTTTTTGGGGCCGCGGGCGGCGACGGGGCCCGTGCGTCCCAGCGCACATGTTCGGCGAGGCGG
GGCCTGCGAGCGCGGCCACCGAGAATCGGACGGGGGTAGTCTCAAGCTGGCCGGCCTGCTCTGGTGCCTG
GCCTCGCGCCGCCGTGTATCGCCCCGCCCTGGGCGGCAAGGCTGGCCCGGTCGGCACCAGTTGCGTGAGC
GGAAAGATGGCCGCTTCCCGGCCCTGCTGCAGGGAGCTCAAAATGGAGGACGCGGCGCTCGGGAGAGCGG
GCGGGTGAGTCACCCACACAAAGGAAAAGGGCCTTTCCGTCCTCAGCCGTCGCTTCATGTGACTCCACGG
AGTACCGGGCGCCGTCCAGGCACCTCGATTAGTTCTCGAGCTTTTGGAGTACGTCGTCTTTAGGTTGGGG
GGAGGGGTTTTATGCGATGGAGTTTCCCCACACTGAGTGGGTGGAGACTGAAGTTAGGCCAGCTTGGCAC
TTGATGTAATTCTCCTTGGAATTTGCCCTTTTTGAGTTTGGATCTTGGTTCATTCTCAAGCCTCAGACAG
TGGTTCAAAGTTTTTTTCTTCCATTTCAGGTGTCGTGAGGCTAGCACCGCCACCATGAACGGACGCGCCC
TCTGCATCCTCACCAAGGACGACTTCCGGCACCGTGCGCCCAGCTCAGGTGACGTCCTGTATGAGCTGCT
CCAGTACATCAAGACCCAGCGGCGAGCCCTGGTGTGTGGGCCCTTTTTTGGAGGGATCTTCAGGCTGAAG
ACGCCCACCCAGCACTCTCCAGTCCCCCCGGAAGAGGTGACTGGCCCCTCTCAGATGGACACCCGAAGGG
GCCACCTGCTGCAGCCACCAGACCCAGGGCTTACCAGCAACTTCGGCCACCTGGATGACCCTGGCCTGGC
AAGGTGGACCCCTGGCAAGGAGGAGTCCCTCAACTTATGTCACTGTGCAGAGCTCGGCTGCAGGACCCAG
GGGGTCTGTTCCTTCCCCGCGATGCCGCAGGCCCCCATTGACGGCAGGATCGCTGACTGCCGCCTGCTGT
GGGATTACGTGTATCAGCTGCTCCTTGATACCCGATATGAGCCCTACATCAAGTGGGAAGACAAGGACGC
CAAGATCTTCCGAGTTGTGGATCCAAATGGGCTCGCCAGACTCTGGGGAAATCACAAGAACCGGGTGAAC
ATGACCTACGAGAAGATGTCTCGTGCCCTGCGCCACTATTATAAGCTTAATATCATTAAGAAGGAACCGG
GGCAGAAACTCCTGTTCAGATTTCTAAAGACTCCGGGAAAGATGGTCCAGGACAAGCACAGCCACCTGGA
GCCGCTGGAGAGCCAGGAGCAGGACAGAATAGAGTTCAAGGACAAGAGGCCAGAAATCTCTCCGTAGTAA
TGAACTAGTCCGTAACTTGAAAGTATTTCGATTTCTTGGCTTTATATATCTTGTGGAAAGGACGATCTCG
ATAACAATATTCTATGGGAACGCGTTAAGTCGACAATCAACCTCTGGATTACAAAATTTGTGAAAGATTG
ACTGGTATTCTTAACTATGTTGCTCCTTTTACGCTATGTGGATACGCTGCTTTAATGCCTTTGTATCATG
CTATTGCTTCCCGTATGGCTTTCATTTTCTCCTCCTTGTATAAATCCTGGTTGCTGTCTCTTTATGAGGA
GTTGTGGCCCGTTGTCAGGCAACGTGGCGTGGTGTGCACTGTGTTTGCTGACGCAACCCCCACTGGTTGG
GGCATTGCCACCACCTGTCAGCTCCTTTCCGGGACTTTCGCTTTCCCCCTCCCTATTGCCACGGCGGAAC
TCATCGCCGCCTGCCTTGCCCGCTGCTGGACAGGGGCTCGGCTGTTGGGCACTGACAATTCCGTGGTGTT
GTCGGGGAAATCATCGTCCTTTCCTTGGCTGCTCGCCTGTGTTGCCACCTGGATTCTGCGCGGGACGTCC
TTCTGCTACGTCCCTTCGGCCCTCAATCCAGCGGACCTTCCTTCCCGCGGCCTGCTGCCGGCTCTGCGGC
CTCTTCCGCGTCTTCGCCTTCGCCCTCAGACGAGTCGGATCTCCCTTTGGGCCGCCTCCCCGCGTCGACT
TTAAGACCAATGACTTACAAGGCAGCTGTAGATCTTAGCCACTTTTTAAAAGAAAAGGGGGGACTGGAAG
GGCTAATTCACTCCCAACGAAGACAAGATCTGCTTTTTGCTTGTACTGGGTCTCTCTGGTTAGACCAGAT
CTGAGCCTGGGAGCTCTCTGGCTAACTAGGGAACCCACTGCTTAAGCCTCAATAAAGCTTGCCTTGAGTG
CTTCAAGTAGTGTGTGCCCGTCTGTTGTGTGACTCTGGTAACTAGAGATCCCTCAGACCCTTTTAGTCAG
TGTGGAAAATCTCTAGCAGTACGTATAGTAGTTCATGTCATCTTATTATTCAGTATTTATAACTTGCAAA
GAAATGAATATCAGAGAGTGAGAGGAACTTGTTTATTGCAGCTTATAATGGTTACAAATAAAGCAATAGC
ATCACAAATTTCACAAATAAAGCATTTTTTTCACTGCATTCTAGTTGTGGTTTGTCCAAACTCATCAATG
TATCTTATCATGTCTGGCTCTAGCTATCCCGCCCCTAACTCCGCCCATCCCGCCCCTAACTCCGCCCAGT
TCCGCCCATTCTCCGCCCCATGGCTGACTAATTTTTTTTATTTATGCAGAGGCCGAGGCCGCCTCGGCCT
CTGAGCTATTCCAGAAGTAGTGAGGAGGCTTTTTTGGAGGCCTAGGGACGTACCCAATTCGCCCTATAGT
GAGTCGTATTACGCGCGCTCACTGGCCGTCGTTTTACAACGTCGTGACTGGGAAAACCCTGGCGTTACCC
AACTTAATCGCCTTGCAGCACATCCCCCTTTCGCCAGCTGGCGTAATAGCGAAGAGGCCCGCACCGATCG
CCCTTCCCAACAGTTGCGCAGCCTGAATGGCGAATGGG
[124 nt withheld, positions 6479-6602]
C
[91 nt withheld, positions 6604-6694]
A
[49 nt withheld, positions 6696-6744]
CCTTTGACGTTGGAGTCCACGTTCTTT
[37 nt withheld, positions 6772-6808]
ACCCTATCTCGGTCTATTCTTTTGATTTATAAGGGATTTTGCCGATTTCGGCCTATTGGTTAAAAAATGA
GCTGATTTAACAAAAATTTAACGCGAATTTTAACAAAATATTAACGCTTACAATTTAGGTGGCACTTTTC
GGGGAAATGTGCGCGGAACCCCTATTTGTTTATTTTTCTAAATACATTCAAATATGTATCCGCTCATGAG
ACAATAACCCTGATAAATGCTTCAATAATATTGAAAAAGGAAGAGTATGAGTATTCAACATTTCCGTGTC
GCCCTTATTCCCTTTTTTGCGGCATTTTGCCTTCCTGTTTTTGCTCACCCAGAAACGCTGGTGAAAGTAA
AAGATGCTGAAGATCAGTTGGGTGCACGAGTGGGTTACATCGAACTGGATCTCAACAGCGGTAAGATCCT
TGAGAGTTTTCGCCCCGAAGAACGTTTTCCAATGATGAGCACTTTTAAAGTTCTGCTATGTGGCGCGGTA
TTATCCCGTATTGACGCCGGGCAAGAGCAACTCGGTCGCCGCATACACTATTCTCAGAATGACTTGGTTG
AGTACTCACCAGTCACAGAAAAGCATCTTACGGATGGCATGACAGTAAGAGAATTATGCAGTGCTGCCAT
AACCATGAGTGATAACACTGCGGCCAACTTACTTCTGACAACGATCGGAGGACCGAAGGAGCTAACCGCT
TTTTTGCACAACATGGGGGATCATGTAACTCGCCTTGATCGTTGGGAACCGGAGCTGAATGAAGCCATAC
CAAACGACGAGCGTGACACCACGATGCCTGTAGCAATGGCAACAACGTTGCGCAAACTATTAACTGGCGA
ACTACTTACTCTAGCTTCCCGGCAACAATTAATAGACTGGATGGAGGCGGATAAAGTTGCAGGACCACTT
CTGCGCTCGGCCCTTCCGGCTGGCTGGTTTATTGCTGATAAATCTGGAGCCGGTGAGCGTGGGTCTCGCG
GTATCATTGCAGCACTGGGGCCAGATGGTAAGCCCTCCCGTATCGTAGTTATCTACACGACGGGGAGTCA
GGCAACTATGGATGAACGAAATAGACAGATCGCTGAGATAGGTGCCTCACTGATTAAGCATTGGTAACTG
TCAGACCAAGTTTACTCATATATACTTTAGATTGATTTAAAACTTCATTTTTAATTTAAAAGGATCTAGG
TGAAGATCCTTTTTGATAATCTCATGACCAAAATCCCTTAACGTGAGTTTTCGTTCCACTGAGCGTCAGA
CCCCGTAGAAAAGATCAAAGGATCTTCTTGAGATCCTTTTTTTCTGCGCGTAATCTGCTGCTTGCAAACA
AAAAAACCACCGCTACCAGCGGTGGTTTGTTTGCCGGATCAAGAGCTACCAACTCTTTTTCCGAAGGTAA
CTGGCTTCAGCAGAGCGCAGATACCAAATACTGTTCTTCTAGTGTAGCCGTAGTTAGGCCACCACTTCAA
GAACTCTGTAGCACCGCCTACATACCTCGCTCTGCTAATCCTGTTACCAGTGGCTGCTGCCAGTGGCGAT
AAGTCGTGTCTTACCGGGTTGGACTCAAGACGATAGTTACCGGATAAGGCGCAGCGGTCGGGCTGAACGG
GGGGTTCGTGCACACAGCCCAGCTTGGAGCGAACGACCTACACCGAACTGAGATACCTACAGCGTGAGCT
ATGAGAAAGCGCCACGCTTCCCGAAGGGAGAAAGGCGGACAGGTATCCGGTAAGCGGCAGGGTCGGAACA
GGAGAGCGCACGAGGGAGCTTCCAGGGGGAAACGCCTGGTATCTTTATAGTCCTGTCGGGTTTCGCCACC
TCTGACTTGAGCGTCGATTTTTGTGATGCTCGTCAGGGGGGCGGAGCCTATGGAAAAACGCCAGCAACGC
GGCCTTTTTACGGTTCCTGGCCTTTTGCTGGCCTTTTGCTCACATGTTCTTTCCTGCGTTATCCCCTGAT
TCTGTGGATAACCGTATTACCGCCTTTGAGTGAGCTGATACCGCTCGCCGCAGCCGAACGACCGAGCGCA
GCGAGTCAGTGAGCGAGGAAGCGGAAGAGCGCCCAATACGCAAACCGCCTCTCCCCGCGCGTTGGCCGAT
TCATTAATGCAGCTGGCACGACAGGTTTCCCGACTGGAAAGCGGGCAGTGAGCGCAACGCAATTAATGTG
AGTTAGCTCACTCATTAGGCACCCCAGGCTTTACACTTTATGCTTCCGGCTCGTATGTTGTGTGGAATTG
TGAGCGGATAACAATTTCACACAGGAAACAGCTATGACCATGATTACGCCAAGCGCGCAATTAACCCTCA
CTAAAGGGAACAAAAGCTGGAGCTGCAAGC
