>Addgene plasmid #142996 | TFORF2811 | depositor partial sequence | sequence record 281126 | Insert
ACCGCCACCATGAACGGACGCGCCCTCTGCATCCTCACCAAGGACGACTTCCGGCACCGTGCGCCCAGCT
CAGGTGACGTCCTGTATGAGCTGCTCCAGTACATCAAGACCCAGCGGCGAGCCCTGGTGTGTGGGCCCTT
TTTTGGAGGGATCTTCAGGCTGAAGACGCCCACCCAGCACTCTCCAGTCCCCCCGGAAGAGGTGACTGGC
CCCTCTCAGATGGACACCCGAAGGGGCCACCTGCTGCAGCCACCAGACCCAGGGCTTACCAGCAACTTCG
GCCACCTGGATGACCCTGGCCTGGCAAGGTGGACCCCTGGCAAGGAGGAGTCCCTCAACTTATGTCACTG
TGCAGAGCTCGGCTGCAGGACCCAGGGGGTCTGTTCCTTCCCCGCGATGCCGCAGGCCCCCATTGACGGC
AGGATCGCTGACTGCCGCCTGCTGTGGGATTACGTGTATCAGCTGCTCCTTGATACCCGATATGAGCCCT
ACATCAAGTGGGAAGACAAGGACGCCAAGATCTTCCGAGTTGTGGATCCAAATGGGCTCGCCAGACTCTG
GGGAAATCACAAGAACCGGGTGAACATGACCTACGAGAAGATGTCTCGTGCCCTGCGCCACTATTATAAG
CTTAATATCATTAAGAAGGAACCGGGGCAGAAACTCCTGTTCAGATTTCTAAAGACTCCGGGAAAGATGG
TCCAGGACAAGCACAGCCACCTGGAGCCGCTGGAGAGCCAGGAGCAGGACAGAATAGAGTTCAAGGACAA
GAGGCCAGAAATCTCTCCGTAGTAATGAACTAGTCCGTAACTTGAAAGTATTTCGATTTCTTGGCTTTAT
ATATCTTGTGGAAAGGACGATCTCGATAACAATATTCTATGGGA
