>Addgene plasmid #142996 | TFORF2811 | depositor partial sequence | sequence record 281127 | Barcode
TCTCGATAACAATATTCTATGGGA
